Addgene plasmid #142659: TFORF0608
Purpose: Lentiviral vector for overexpressing transcription factor ORFs with unique 24-bp barcodes. Barcodes facilitate identification of transcription factors in pooled screens.
Depositing lab: Feng Zhang. Depositing organization: Broad Institute. Publication: A transcription factor atlas of directed differentiation. Joung J, Ma S, Tay T, Geiger-Schuller KR, Kirchgatterer PC, Verdine VK, Guo B, Arias-Garcia MA, Allen WE, Singh A, Kuksenko O, Abudayyeh OO, Gootenberg JS, Fu Z, Macrae RK, Buenrostro JD, Regev A, Zhang F. Cell. 2023 Jan 5;186(1):209-229.e26. doi: 10.1016/j.cell.2022.11.026. PubMed 36608654.
Backbone
  Vector backbone: pLX_TRC317
  Backbone manufacturer: Broad Institute Genetic Perturbation Platform
  Backbone size w/o insert (bp): 8264
  Vector type: Mammalian Expression, Lentiviral
  Selectable markers: Puromycin
Growth in bacteria
  Bacterial resistance: Ampicillin, 100 μg/mL
  Growth temperature: 37°C
  Growth strain: NEB Stable
  Copy number: High Copy
Gene/Insert
  Gene/Insert name: MAFA
  Species: H. sapiens (human)
  Insert size (bp): 1163
  Entrez Gene: MAFA (a.k.a. INSDM, RIPE3b1, hMafA)
  Promoter: EF1a
  Cloning method: Unknown
  Sequencing primers: 5′ GGGTGGAGACTGAAGTTAGGCCAG; 3′ CACATAGCGTAAAAGGAGCAACATAG
Terms and licenses: Academic/Nonprofit Terms; Industry Terms: Not Available to Industry
Depositor comments: NM_201589,ENST00000333480 . The transcription factor ORF portion of this plasmid was synthesized by Genewiz. Please test multiple small colonies in case of plasmid recombination. To make this collection available in a timely manner, a portion of this collection was not fully sequenced by Addgene. If an Addgene verified full plasmid sequence is not available, please contact us prior to placing an order to request the full sequence.
How to cite: TFORF0608 was a gift from Feng Zhang (Addgene plasmid # 142659 ; http://n2t.net/addgene:142659 ; RRID:Addgene_142659)
