[The description below was written by a language model from this plasmid's Addgene catalogue record and pLannotate feature annotations shown in this document.]
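Description:
TFORF0608 is a lentiviral mammalian expression plasmid built on the pLX_TRC317 backbone and belongs to a barcoded transcription factor ORF collection designed for pooled overexpression screens. It carries the human MAFA open reading frame, which encodes a transcription factor that binds MARE elements and activates insulin gene expression. The ORF was made synthetically and is driven by the strong constitutive EF-1α promoter. According to the catalogue entry, each clone in the collection also carries a unique 24-bp barcode that identifies the transcription factor in pooled experiments. The barcode is not annotated as a separate feature. The recorded insert is somewhat longer than the annotated coding sequence, and a short U6-like fragment called just downstream of the ORF may simply be part of this flanking region. A WPRE follows the insert to enhance transcript stability and expression.

The viral framework is a third-generation, self-inactivating design. An RSV promoter drives a truncated HIV-1 5' LTR, followed by the Ψ packaging signal with a partial gag sequence, the RRE for Rev-dependent nuclear export, and a cPPT/CTS. A ΔU3 3' LTR closes the proviral unit. Within this unit, upstream of the EF-1α cassette, an SV40 early promoter drives puromycin N-acetyltransferase, allowing selection of transduced cells with puromycin.

In bacteria the plasmid is maintained by a high-copy ColE1/pUC-type origin and ampicillin resistance. An f1 origin and remnants of lac and phage promoter sequences are also present in the backbone. The depositor warns of possible recombination during propagation, which is common for repeat-bearing lentiviral plasmids. Typical use is packaging into lentivirus to overexpress MAFA, alone or within the pooled library, in directed differentiation and cell-fate screens.
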