Features (pLannotate 1.2.2; 31 found; start..end, strand, type, name):
      1..1179    +  promoter       EF-1α promoter: strong constitutive promoter for human elongation factor EF-1α
   1196..2254    +  CDS            MAFA: MAFA_HUMAN - Experimental evidence at protein level: Swiss-Prot protein existence level 1. Transcription factor that activates insulin gene expression (PubMed:15993959, PubMed:12011435). Acts synergistically with NEUROD1/BETA2 and PDX1 (PubMed:15993959). Binds the insulin enhancer C1/RIPE3b element (PubMed:12011435). Binds to consensus TRE-type MARE 5'-TGCTGACTCAGCA-3' DNA sequence (PubMed:23148532, PubMed:29339498). From Homo sapiens (Human).
   2270..2323    +  promoter       U6 promoter (fragment): RNA polymerase III promoter for human U6 snRNA
   2365..2953    +  misc_feature   WPRE: woodchuck hepatitis virus posttranscriptional regulatory element
   3004..3023    +  misc_feature   cPPT/CTS (fragment): central polypurine tract and central termination sequence of HIV-1
   3025..3258    +  LTR            3' LTR (ΔU3): self-inactivating 3' long terminal repeat (LTR) from HIV-1
   3336..3457    +  polyA_signal   SV40 poly(A) signal: SV40 polyadenylation signal
   3497..3632    +  rep_origin     SV40 ori: SV40 origin of replication
   3653..3671    -  promoter       T7 promoter: promoter for bacteriophage T7 RNA polymerase
   3679..3834    +  CDS            lacZα (fragment): LacZα fragment of β-galactosidase; lacZ fragment
   3839..4267    +  rep_origin     f1 ori (sequence partly withheld): f1 bacteriophage origin of replication; arrow indicates direction of (+) strand synthesis
   4320..4424    +  promoter       AmpR promoter: bla
   4425..5285    +  CDS            AmpR: β-lactamase; bla; confers resistance to ampicillin, carbenicillin, and related antibiotics
   5456..6044    +  rep_origin     ori: high-copy-number ColE1/pMB1/pBR322/pUC origin of replication
   6227..6319    +  CDS            lacI (fragment): lac repressor; lacI; The lac repressor binds to the lac operator to inhibit transcription in E. coli. This inhibition can be relieved by adding lactose or isopropyl-β-D-thiogalactopyranoside (IPTG).
   6332..6353    +  protein_bind   CAP binding site: CAP binding activates transcription in the presence of cAMP. E. coli catabolite activator protein
   6368..6398    +  promoter       lac promoter: promoter for the E. coli lac operon
   6406..6422    +  protein_bind   lac operator: The lac repressor binds to the lac operator to inhibit transcription in E. coli. This inhibition can be relieved by adding lactose or isopropyl-β-D-thiogalactopyranoside (IPTG). lac repressor encoded by lacI
   6467..6485    +  promoter       T3 promoter: promoter for bacteriophage T3 RNA polymerase
   6513..6739    +  promoter       RSV promoter: Rous sarcoma virus enhancer/promoter
   6740..6920    +  LTR            5' LTR (truncated): truncated 5' long terminal repeat (LTR) from HIV-1
   6967..7092    +  misc_feature   HIV-1 Ψ: packaging signal of human immunodeficiency virus type 1
   7076..7439    +  CDS            HIV-1 gag (fragment): gag protein from human immunodeficiency virus 1; gag
   7585..7818    +  misc_feature   RRE: The Rev response element (RRE) of HIV-1 allows for Rev-dependent mRNA export from the nucleus to the cytoplasm.
   8195..8221    +  CDS            Rev (fragment): human immunodeficiency virus 1 (HIV-1) Rev protein; rev; enhances nuclear export of unspliced and incompletely spliced viral mRNAs
   8228..8251    +  promoter       SV40 promoter (fragment): SV40 early promoter
   8252..8323    +  promoter       SV40 promoter (fragment): SV40 enhancer and early promoter
   8347..8482    +  rep_origin     SV40 ori: SV40 origin of replication
   8528..9124    +  CDS            PuroR (fragment): puromycin N-acetyltransferase; pac from Streptomyces; confers resistance to puromycin
   9173..9290    +  misc_feature   cPPT/CTS: central polypurine tract and central termination sequence of HIV-1
   9355..9421    +  CDS            small t antigen (fragment): SV40 (simian virus 40) small t antigen
>Addgene plasmid #142659 | TFORF0608 | addgene full sequence | sequence record 392716 | Addgene NGS Result
GGCTCCGGTGCCCGTCAGTGGGCAGAGCGCACATCGCCCACAGTCCCCGAGAAGTTGGGGGGAGGGGTCG
GCAATTGAACCGGTGCCTAGAGAAGGTGGCGCGGGGTAAACTGGGAAAGTGATGTCGTGTACTGGCTCCG
CCTTTTTCCCGAGGGTGGGGGAGAACCGTATATAAGTGCAGTAGTCGCCGTGAACGTTCTTTTTCGCAAC
GGGTTTGCCGCCAGAACACAGGTAAGTGCCGTGTGTGGTTCCCGCGGGCCTGGCCTCTTTACGGGTTATG
GCCCTTGCGTGCCTTGAATTACTTCCACCTGGCTGCAGTACGTGATTCTTGATCCCGAGCTTCGGGTTGG
AAGTGGGTGGGAGAGTTCGAGGCCTTGCGCTTAAGGAGCCCCTTCGCCTCGTGCTTGAGTTGAGGCCTGG
CCTGGGCGCTGGGGCCGCCGCGTGCGAATCTGGTGGCACCTTCGCGCCTGTCTCGCTGCTTTCGATAAGT
CTCTAGCCATTTAAAATTTTTGATGACCTGCTGCGACGCTTTTTTTCTGGCAAGATAGTCTTGTAAATGC
GGGCCAAGATCTGCACACTGGTATTTCGGTTTTTGGGGCCGCGGGCGGCGACGGGGCCCGTGCGTCCCAG
CGCACATGTTCGGCGAGGCGGGGCCTGCGAGCGCGGCCACCGAGAATCGGACGGGGGTAGTCTCAAGCTG
GCCGGCCTGCTCTGGTGCCTGGCCTCGCGCCGCCGTGTATCGCCCCGCCCTGGGCGGCAAGGCTGGCCCG
GTCGGCACCAGTTGCGTGAGCGGAAAGATGGCCGCTTCCCGGCCCTGCTGCAGGGAGCTCAAAATGGAGG
ACGCGGCGCTCGGGAGAGCGGGCGGGTGAGTCACCCACACAAAGGAAAAGGGCCTTTCCGTCCTCAGCCG
TCGCTTCATGTGACTCCACGGAGTACCGGGCGCCGTCCAGGCACCTCGATTAGTTCTCGAGCTTTTGGAG
TACGTCGTCTTTAGGTTGGGGGGAGGGGTTTTATGCGATGGAGTTTCCCCACACTGAGTGGGTGGAGACT
GAAGTTAGGCCAGCTTGGCACTTGATGTAATTCTCCTTGGAATTTGCCCTTTTTGAGTTTGGATCTTGGT
TCATTCTCAAGCCTCAGACAGTGGTTCAAAGTTTTTTTCTTCCATTTCAGGTGTCGTGAGGCTAGCACCG
CCACCATGGCCGCGGAGCTGGCGATGGGCGCCGAGCTGCCCAGCAGCCCGCTGGCCATCGAGTACGTCAA
CGACTTCGACCTGATGAAGTTCGAGGTGAAGAAGGAGCCTCCCGAGGCCGAGCGCTTCTGCCACCGCCTG
CCGCCAGGCTCGCTGTCCTCGACGCCGCTCAGCACGCCCTGCTCCTCCGTGCCCTCCTCGCCCAGCTTCT
GCGCGCCCAGCCCGGGCACCGGCGGCGGCGGCGGCGCGGGGGGCGGCGGCGGCTCGTCTCAGGCCGGGGG
CGCCCCCGGGCCGCCGAGCGGGGGCCCCGGCGCCGTCGGGGGCACCTCGGGGAAGCCGGCGCTGGAGGAT
CTGTACTGGATGAGCGGCTACCAGCATCACCTCAACCCCGAGGCGCTCAACCTGACGCCCGAGGACGCGG
TGGAGGCGCTCATCGGCAGCGGCCACCACGGCGCGCACCACGGCGCGCACCACCCGGCGGCCGCCGCAGC
CTACGAGGCTTTCCGCGGCCCGGGCTTCGCGGGCGGCGGCGGAGCGGACGACATGGGCGCCGGCCACCAC
CACGGCGCGCACCACGCCGCCCACCATCACCACGCCGCCCACCACCACCACCACCACCACCACCACCATG
GCGGCGCGGGACACGGCGGTGGCGCGGGCCACCACGTGCGCCTGGAGGAGCGCTTCTCCGACGACCAGCT
GGTGTCCATGTCGGTGCGCGAGCTGAACCGGCAGCTCCGCGGCTTCAGCAAGGAGGAGGTCATCCGGCTC
AAGCAGAAGCGGCGCACGCTCAAGAACCGCGGCTACGCGCAGTCCTGCCGCTTCAAGCGGGTGCAGCAGC
GGCACATTCTGGAGAGCGAGAAGTGCCAACTCCAGAGCCAGGTGGAGCAGCTGAAGCTGGAGGTGGGGCG
CCTGGCCAAAGAGCGGGACCTGTACAAGGAGAAATACGAGAAGCTGGCGGGCCGGGGCGGCCCCGGGAGC
GCGGGCGGGGCCGGTTTCCCGCGGGAGCCTTCGCCGCCGCAGGCCGGTCCCGGCGGGGCCAAGGGCACGG
CCGACTTCTTCCTGTAGTAATGAACTAGTCCGTAACTTGAAAGTATTTCGATTTCTTGGCTTTATATATC
TTGTGGAAAGGACGACAGTAATCTGAGGCGCCGCGAGCCACGCGTTAAGTCGACAATCAACCTCTGGATT
ACAAAATTTGTGAAAGATTGACTGGTATTCTTAACTATGTTGCTCCTTTTACGCTATGTGGATACGCTGC
TTTAATGCCTTTGTATCATGCTATTGCTTCCCGTATGGCTTTCATTTTCTCCTCCTTGTATAAATCCTGG
TTGCTGTCTCTTTATGAGGAGTTGTGGCCCGTTGTCAGGCAACGTGGCGTGGTGTGCACTGTGTTTGCTG
ACGCAACCCCCACTGGTTGGGGCATTGCCACCACCTGTCAGCTCCTTTCCGGGACTTTCGCTTTCCCCCT
CCCTATTGCCACGGCGGAACTCATCGCCGCCTGCCTTGCCCGCTGCTGGACAGGGGCTCGGCTGTTGGGC
ACTGACAATTCCGTGGTGTTGTCGGGGAAATCATCGTCCTTTCCTTGGCTGCTCGCCTGTGTTGCCACCT
GGATTCTGCGCGGGACGTCCTTCTGCTACGTCCCTTCGGCCCTCAATCCAGCGGACCTTCCTTCCCGCGG
CCTGCTGCCGGCTCTGCGGCCTCTTCCGCGTCTTCGCCTTCGCCCTCAGACGAGTCGGATCTCCCTTTGG
GCCGCCTCCCCGCGTCGACTTTAAGACCAATGACTTACAAGGCAGCTGTAGATCTTAGCCACTTTTTAAA
AGAAAAGGGGGGACTGGAAGGGCTAATTCACTCCCAACGAAGACAAGATCTGCTTTTTGCTTGTACTGGG
TCTCTCTGGTTAGACCAGATCTGAGCCTGGGAGCTCTCTGGCTAACTAGGGAACCCACTGCTTAAGCCTC
AATAAAGCTTGCCTTGAGTGCTTCAAGTAGTGTGTGCCCGTCTGTTGTGTGACTCTGGTAACTAGAGATC
CCTCAGACCCTTTTAGTCAGTGTGGAAAATCTCTAGCAGTACGTATAGTAGTTCATGTCATCTTATTATT
CAGTATTTATAACTTGCAAAGAAATGAATATCAGAGAGTGAGAGGAACTTGTTTATTGCAGCTTATAATG
GTTACAAATAAAGCAATAGCATCACAAATTTCACAAATAAAGCATTTTTTTCACTGCATTCTAGTTGTGG
TTTGTCCAAACTCATCAATGTATCTTATCATGTCTGGCTCTAGCTATCCCGCCCCTAACTCCGCCCATCC
CGCCCCTAACTCCGCCCAGTTCCGCCCATTCTCCGCCCCATGGCTGACTAATTTTTTTTATTTATGCAGA
GGCCGAGGCCGCCTCGGCCTCTGAGCTATTCCAGAAGTAGTGAGGAGGCTTTTTTGGAGGCCTAGGGACG
TACCCAATTCGCCCTATAGTGAGTCGTATTACGCGCGCTCACTGGCCGTCGTTTTACAACGTCGTGACTG
GGAAAACCCTGGCGTTACCCAACTTAATCGCCTTGCAGCACATCCCCCTTTCGCCAGCTGGCGTAATAGC
GAAGAGGCCCGCACCGATCGCCCTTCCCAACAGTTGCGCAGCCTGAATGGCGAATGGG
[124 nt withheld, positions 3839-3962]
C
[91 nt withheld, positions 3964-4054]
A
[49 nt withheld, positions 4056-4104]
CCTTTGACGTTGGAGTCCACGTTCTTT
[37 nt withheld, positions 4132-4168]
ACCCTATCTCGGTCTATTCTTTTGATTTATAAGGGATTTTGCCGATTTCGGCCTATTGGTTAAAAAATGA
GCTGATTTAACAAAAATTTAACGCGAATTTTAACAAAATATTAACGCTTACAATTTAGGTGGCACTTTTC
GGGGAAATGTGCGCGGAACCCCTATTTGTTTATTTTTCTAAATACATTCAAATATGTATCCGCTCATGAG
ACAATAACCCTGATAAATGCTTCAATAATATTGAAAAAGGAAGAGTATGAGTATTCAACATTTCCGTGTC
GCCCTTATTCCCTTTTTTGCGGCATTTTGCCTTCCTGTTTTTGCTCACCCAGAAACGCTGGTGAAAGTAA
AAGATGCTGAAGATCAGTTGGGTGCACGAGTGGGTTACATCGAACTGGATCTCAACAGCGGTAAGATCCT
TGAGAGTTTTCGCCCCGAAGAACGTTTTCCAATGATGAGCACTTTTAAAGTTCTGCTATGTGGCGCGGTA
TTATCCCGTATTGACGCCGGGCAAGAGCAACTCGGTCGCCGCATACACTATTCTCAGAATGACTTGGTTG
AGTACTCACCAGTCACAGAAAAGCATCTTACGGATGGCATGACAGTAAGAGAATTATGCAGTGCTGCCAT
AACCATGAGTGATAACACTGCGGCCAACTTACTTCTGACAACGATCGGAGGACCGAAGGAGCTAACCGCT
TTTTTGCACAACATGGGGGATCATGTAACTCGCCTTGATCGTTGGGAACCGGAGCTGAATGAAGCCATAC
CAAACGACGAGCGTGACACCACGATGCCTGTAGCAATGGCAACAACGTTGCGCAAACTATTAACTGGCGA
ACTACTTACTCTAGCTTCCCGGCAACAATTAATAGACTGGATGGAGGCGGATAAAGTTGCAGGACCACTT
CTGCGCTCGGCCCTTCCGGCTGGCTGGTTTATTGCTGATAAATCTGGAGCCGGTGAGCGTGGGTCTCGCG
GTATCATTGCAGCACTGGGGCCAGATGGTAAGCCCTCCCGTATCGTAGTTATCTACACGACGGGGAGTCA
GGCAACTATGGATGAACGAAATAGACAGATCGCTGAGATAGGTGCCTCACTGATTAAGCATTGGTAACTG
TCAGACCAAGTTTACTCATATATACTTTAGATTGATTTAAAACTTCATTTTTAATTTAAAAGGATCTAGG
TGAAGATCCTTTTTGATAATCTCATGACCAAAATCCCTTAACGTGAGTTTTCGTTCCACTGAGCGTCAGA
CCCCGTAGAAAAGATCAAAGGATCTTCTTGAGATCCTTTTTTTCTGCGCGTAATCTGCTGCTTGCAAACA
AAAAAACCACCGCTACCAGCGGTGGTTTGTTTGCCGGATCAAGAGCTACCAACTCTTTTTCCGAAGGTAA
CTGGCTTCAGCAGAGCGCAGATACCAAATACTGTTCTTCTAGTGTAGCCGTAGTTAGGCCACCACTTCAA
GAACTCTGTAGCACCGCCTACATACCTCGCTCTGCTAATCCTGTTACCAGTGGCTGCTGCCAGTGGCGAT
AAGTCGTGTCTTACCGGGTTGGACTCAAGACGATAGTTACCGGATAAGGCGCAGCGGTCGGGCTGAACGG
GGGGTTCGTGCACACAGCCCAGCTTGGAGCGAACGACCTACACCGAACTGAGATACCTACAGCGTGAGCT
ATGAGAAAGCGCCACGCTTCCCGAAGGGAGAAAGGCGGACAGGTATCCGGTAAGCGGCAGGGTCGGAACA
GGAGAGCGCACGAGGGAGCTTCCAGGGGGAAACGCCTGGTATCTTTATAGTCCTGTCGGGTTTCGCCACC
TCTGACTTGAGCGTCGATTTTTGTGATGCTCGTCAGGGGGGCGGAGCCTATGGAAAAACGCCAGCAACGC
GGCCTTTTTACGGTTCCTGGCCTTTTGCTGGCCTTTTGCTCACATGTTCTTTCCTGCGTTATCCCCTGAT
TCTGTGGATAACCGTATTACCGCCTTTGAGTGAGCTGATACCGCTCGCCGCAGCCGAACGACCGAGCGCA
GCGAGTCAGTGAGCGAGGAAGCGGAAGAGCGCCCAATACGCAAACCGCCTCTCCCCGCGCGTTGGCCGAT
TCATTAATGCAGCTGGCACGACAGGTTTCCCGACTGGAAAGCGGGCAGTGAGCGCAACGCAATTAATGTG
AGTTAGCTCACTCATTAGGCACCCCAGGCTTTACACTTTATGCTTCCGGCTCGTATGTTGTGTGGAATTG
TGAGCGGATAACAATTTCACACAGGAAACAGCTATGACCATGATTACGCCAAGCGCGCAATTAACCCTCA
CTAAAGGGAACAAAAGCTGGAGCTGCAAGCTTAATGTAGTCTTATGCAATACTCTTGTAGTCTTGCAACA
TGGTAACGATGAGTTAGCAACATGCCTTACAAGGAGAGAAAAAGCACCGTGCATGCCGATTGGTGGAAGT
AAGGTGGTACGATCGTGCCTTATTAGGAAGGCAACAGACGGGTCTGACATGGATTGGACGAACCACTGAA
TTGCCGCATTGCAGAGATATTGTATTTAAGTGCCTAGCTCGATACATAAACGGGTCTCTCTGGTTAGACC
AGATCTGAGCCTGGGAGCTCTCTGGCTAACTAGGGAACCCACTGCTTAAGCCTCAATAAAGCTTGCCTTG
AGTGCTTCAAGTAGTGTGTGCCCGTCTGTTGTGTGACTCTGGTAACTAGAGATCCCTCAGACCCTTTTAG
TCAGTGTGGAAAATCTCTAGCAGTGGCGCCCGAACAGGGACTTGAAAGCGAAAGGGAAACCAGAGGAGCT
CTCTCGACGCAGGACTCGGCTTGCTGAAGCGCGCACGGCAAGAGGCGAGGGGCGGCGACTGGTGAGTACG
CCAAAAATTTTGACTAGCGGAGGCTAGAAGGAGAGAGATGGGTGCGAGAGCGTCAGTATTAAGCGGGGGA
GAATTAGATCGCGATGGGAAAAAATTCGGTTAAGGCCAGGGGGAAAGAAAAAATATAAATTAAAACATAT
AGTATGGGCAAGCAGGGAGCTAGAACGATTCGCAGTTAATCCTGGCCTGTTAGAAACATCAGAAGGCTGT
AGACAAATACTGGGACAGCTACAACCATCCCTTCAGACAGGATCAGAAGAACTTAGATCATTATATAATA
CAGTAGCAACCCTCTATTGTGTGCATCAAAGGATAGAGATAAAAGACACCAAGGAAGCTTTAGACAAGAT
AGAGGAAGAGCAAAACAAAAGTAAGACCACCGCACAGCAAGCGGCCGCTGATCTTCAGACCTGGAGGAGG
AGATATGAGGGACAATTGGAGAAGTGAATTATATAAATATAAAGTAGTAAAAATTGAACCATTAGGAGTA
GCACCCACCAAGGCAAAGAGAAGAGTGGTGCAGAGAGAAAAAAGAGCAGTGGGAATAGGAGCTTTGTTCC
TTGGGTTCTTGGGAGCAGCAGGAAGCACTATGGGCGCAGCGTCAATGACGCTGACGGTACAGGCCAGACA
ATTATTGTCTGGTATAGTGCAGCAGCAGAACAATTTGCTGAGGGCTATTGAGGCGCAACAGCATCTGTTG
CAACTCACAGTCTGGGGCATCAAGCAGCTCCAGGCAAGAATCCTGGCTGTGGAAAGATACCTAAAGGATC
AACAGCTCCTGGGGATTTGGGGTTGCTCTGGAAAACTCATTTGCACCACTGCTGTGCCTTGGAATGCTAG
TTGGAGTAATAAATCTCTGGAACAGATTTGGAATCACACGACCTGGATGGAGTGGGACAGAGAAATTAAC
AATTACACAAGCTTAATACACTCCTTAATTGAAGAATCGCAAAACCAGCAAGAAAAGAATGAACAAGAAT
TATTGGAATTAGATAAATGGGCAAGTTTGTGGAATTGGTTTAACATAACAAATTGGCTGTGGTATATAAA
ATTATTCATAATGATAGTAGGAGGCTTGGTAGGTTTAAGAATAGTTTTTGCTGTACTTTCTATAGTGAAT
AGAGTTAGGCAGGGATATTCACCATTATCGTTTCAGACCCACCTCCCAACCCCGAGGGGACCCATGCATT
GCATCTCAATTAGTCAGCAACCAGGTGTGGAAAGTCCCCAGGCTCCCCAGCAGGCAGAAGTATGCAAAGC
ATGCGTCTCAATTAGTCAGCAACCATAGTCCCGCCCCTAACTCCGCCCATCCCGCCCCTAACTCCGCCCA
GTTCCGCCCATTCTCCGCCCCATGGCTGACTAATTTTTTTTATTTATGCAGAGGCCGAGGCCGCCTCGGC
CTCTGAGCTATTCCAGAAGTAGTGAGGAGGCTTTTTTGGAGGCCTAGGCTTTTGCAAAAAGCTTTCTAGA
GGTACCACCGGAGCTTACCATGACCGAGTACAAGCCCACGGTGCGCCTCGCCACCCGCGACGACGTCCCC
AGGGCCGTACGCACCCTCGCCGCCGCGTTCGCCGACTACCCCGCCACGCGCCACACCGTCGATCCGGACC
GCCACATCGAGCGGGTCACCGAGCTGCAAGAACTCTTCCTCACGCGCGTCGGGCTCGACATCGGCAAGGT
GTGGGTCGCGGACGACGGCGCCGCCGTGGCGGTCTGGACCACGCCGGAGAGCGTCGAAGCGGGGGCGGTG
TTCGCCGAGATCGGCCCGCGCATGGCCGAGTTGAGCGGTTCCCGGCTGGCCGCGCAGCAACAGATGGAAG
GCCTCCTGGCGCCGCACCGGCCCAAGGAGCCCGCGTGGTTCCTGGCCACCGTCGGCGTCTCGCCCGACCA
CCAGGGCAAGGGTCTGGGCAGCGCCGTCGTGCTCCCCGGAGTGGAGGCGGCCGAGCGCGCCGGGGTGCCC
GCCTTCCTGGAGACCTCCGCGCCCCGCAACCTCCCCTTCTACGAGCGGCTCGGCTTCACCGTCACCGCCG
ACGTCGAGGTGCCCGAAGGACCGCGCACCTGGTGCATGACCCGCAAGCCCGGTGCCAGTTAACGAATTCT
AGATCTTGAGACAAATGGCAGTATTCATCCACAATTTTAAAAGAAAAGGGGGGATTGGGGGGTACAGTGC
AGGGGAAAGAATAGTAGACATAATAGCAACAGACATACAAACTAAAGAATTACAAAAACAAATTACAAAA
ATTCAAAATTTTCGGGTTTATTACAGGGACAGCAGAGATCCACTTTGGCGCCGGCTCGAGGCCTGCAGGT
GCAAAGATGGATAAAGTTTTAAACAGAGAGGAATCTTTGCAGCTAATGGACCTTCTAGGTCTTGAAAGGA
GTGGGAATT
