>Addgene plasmid #142659 | TFORF0608 | depositor partial sequence | sequence record 280115 | Insert
ACCGCCACCATGGCCGCGGAGCTGGCGATGGGCGCCGAGCTGCCCAGCAGCCCGCTGGCCATCGAGTACG
TCAACGACTTCGACCTGATGAAGTTCGAGGTGAAGAAGGAGCCTCCCGAGGCCGAGCGCTTCTGCCACCG
CCTGCCGCCAGGCTCGCTGTCCTCGACGCCGCTCAGCACGCCCTGCTCCTCCGTGCCCTCCTCGCCCAGC
TTCTGCGCGCCCAGCCCGGGCACCGGCGGCGGCGGCGGCGCGGGGGGCGGCGGCGGCTCGTCTCAGGCCG
GGGGCGCCCCCGGGCCGCCGAGCGGGGGCCCCGGCGCCGTCGGGGGCACCTCGGGGAAGCCGGCGCTGGA
GGATCTGTACTGGATGAGCGGCTACCAGCATCACCTCAACCCCGAGGCGCTCAACCTGACGCCCGAGGAC
GCGGTGGAGGCGCTCATCGGCAGCGGCCACCACGGCGCGCACCACGGCGCGCACCACCCGGCGGCCGCCG
CAGCCTACGAGGCTTTCCGCGGCCCGGGCTTCGCGGGCGGCGGCGGAGCGGACGACATGGGCGCCGGCCA
CCACCACGGCGCGCACCACGCCGCCCACCATCACCACGCCGCCCACCACCACCACCACCACCACCACCAC
CATGGCGGCGCGGGACACGGCGGTGGCGCGGGCCACCACGTGCGCCTGGAGGAGCGCTTCTCCGACGACC
AGCTGGTGTCCATGTCGGTGCGCGAGCTGAACCGGCAGCTCCGCGGCTTCAGCAAGGAGGAGGTCATCCG
GCTCAAGCAGAAGCGGCGCACGCTCAAGAACCGCGGCTACGCGCAGTCCTGCCGCTTCAAGCGGGTGCAG
CAGCGGCACATTCTGGAGAGCGAGAAGTGCCAACTCCAGAGCCAGGTGGAGCAGCTGAAGCTGGAGGTGG
GGCGCCTGGCCAAAGAGCGGGACCTGTACAAGGAGAAATACGAGAAGCTGGCGGGCCGGGGCGGCCCCGG
GAGCGCGGGCGGGGCCGGTTTCCCGCGGGAGCCTTCGCCGCCGCAGGCCGGTCCCGGCGGGGCCAAGGGC
ACGGCCGACTTCTTCCTGTAGTAATGAACTAGTCCGTAACTTGAAAGTATTTCGATTTCTTGGCTTTATA
TATCTTGTGGAAAGGACGACAGTAATCTGAGGCGCCGCGAGCC
