>Addgene plasmid #142659 | TFORF0608 | depositor partial sequence | sequence record 280116 | Barcode
CAGTAATCTGAGGCGCCGCGAGCC
